Addgene plasmid #122709: pSKAP_AG
Purpose: pSKAP plasmid containing the unique DNA barcode "AG" to be used for allelic exchange on bacterial chromosomes and subsequent molecular identification.
Depositing lab: Travis Bourret. Depositing organization: Creighton University. Publication: Digital PCR-based Competitive Index for High-throughput Analysis of Fitness in Salmonella. Shaw JA, Bourret TJ. J Vis Exp. 2019 May 13;(147). doi: 10.3791/59630. PubMed 31132072.
Backbone
  Vector backbone: pSKAP
  Backbone manufacturer: Shaw and Bourret
  Backbone size w/o insert (bp): 4703
  Total vector size (bp): 4728
  Modifications to backbone: Addition of AG barcode sequence. AGTAGTGTCCTGGAGGAGCATGTG
  Vector type: Bacterial Expression
Growth in bacteria
  Bacterial resistance: Chloramphenicol, 25 μg/mL
  Growth temperature: 37°C
  Growth strain: DH5alpha
  Copy number: High Copy
Gene/Insert
  Gene/Insert name: Barcode AG
  Insert size (bp): 25
Terms and licenses: Academic/Nonprofit Terms; Industry Terms: Not Available to Industry
How to cite: pSKAP_AG was a gift from Travis Bourret (Addgene plasmid # 122709 ; http://n2t.net/addgene:122709 ; RRID:Addgene_122709)
