[The description below was written by a language model from this plasmid's Addgene catalogue record and pLannotate feature annotations shown in this document.]
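Description:
pSKAP_AG is a small (about 4.7 kb) high-copy bacterial plasmid that serves as a template or donor for placing a unique molecular barcode on a bacterial chromosome by allelic exchange. It is built on the pSKAP backbone, whose feature table shows clear pBluescript-type ancestry: a ColE1/pUC origin of replication, an f1 phage origin, lac promoter/operator elements with a lacZα fragment, and T3 and T7 promoters flanking remnants of the multiple cloning site. The plasmid is maintained in E. coli under chloramphenicol selection. An intact chloramphenicol acetyltransferase gene with its own cat promoter sits where the original β-lactamase gene has been disrupted, leaving only the AmpR promoter and a truncated AmpR fragment.

Between the MCS remnants lies a kanamycin/neomycin resistance gene (neo, with an upstream Tn5-derived sequence fragment) flanked by FRT sites. This arrangement is typical of cassettes that are recombined into a chromosome under kanamycin selection, after which FLP recombinase can excise the marker. The only modification relative to the parent pSKAP is a 25 bp insert, the "AG" barcode. It is not annotated in the feature table, so the record does not state its exact position relative to the FRT-flanked cassette.

According to the record, the barcode is transferred to the chromosome and then used for molecular identification of the resulting strain. The associated publication describes a digital PCR-based competitive index method for high-throughput analysis of fitness in Salmonella. The barcode's two-letter name implies that pSKAP_AG is one of a set of differently barcoded plasmids, though the record does not describe the others. Although catalogued as a bacterial expression vector, it does not appear to be designed to express any payload protein.
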