Features (pLannotate 1.2.2; 19 found; start..end, strand, type, name):
    405..497     +  CDS            lacI (fragment): lac repressor; lacI; The lac repressor binds to the lac operator to inhibit transcription in E. coli. This inhibition can be relieved by adding lactose or isopropyl-β-D-thiogalactopyranoside (IPTG).
    510..531     +  protein_bind   CAP binding site: CAP binding activates transcription in the presence of cAMP. E. coli catabolite activator protein
    546..576     +  promoter       lac promoter: promoter for the E. coli lac operon
    584..600     +  protein_bind   lac operator: The lac repressor binds to the lac operator to inhibit transcription in E. coli. This inhibition can be relieved by adding lactose or isopropyl-β-D-thiogalactopyranoside (IPTG). lac repressor encoded by lacI
    645..663     +  promoter       T3 promoter: promoter for bacteriophage T3 RNA polymerase
    676..704     +  misc_feature   MCS (fragment): pBluescript multiple cloning site
    733..766     +  protein_bind   FRT (minimal): supports FLP-mediated excision but not integration (Turan and Bode, 2011) FLP recombinase from the Saccharomyces cerevisiae 2μ plasmid
    773..1102    +  CDS            tnpA (fragment): TN5P_ECOLX - Also known as tnp. Experimental evidence at protein level: Swiss-Prot protein existence level 1. Mediates transposition of transposon Tn5 by a 'cut and paste' mechanism. First, the monomeric transposase binds the 19 bp inverted DNA repeats flanking the transposon. Then, dimerization of the DNA- bound transposase creates a synaptic DNA complex. After nicking of the first DNA strand, excision of the transposon proceeds through a series of intermediates. The transposase then mediates the insertion of the transposon at a new site by strand transfer. The activity of the wild- type tran
   1134..1925    +  CDS            neo: KKA2_KLEPN - Also known as kan, nptII. Experimental evidence at protein level: Swiss-Prot protein existence level 1. Resistance to kanamycin, neomycin, paromomycin, ribostamycin, butirosin and gentamicin B. From Klebsiella pneumoniae.
   1941..1988    +  protein_bind   FRT: FLP-mediated recombination occurs in the 8-bp core sequence TCTAGAAA (Turan and Bode, 2011). FLP recombinase from the Saccharomyces cerevisiae 2μ plasmid
   2069..2111    +  misc_feature   MCS (fragment): pBluescript multiple cloning site
   2120..2138    -  promoter       T7 promoter: promoter for bacteriophage T7 RNA polymerase
   2146..2301    +  CDS            lacZα (fragment): LacZα fragment of β-galactosidase; lacZ fragment
   2306..2734    +  rep_origin     f1 ori (sequence partly withheld): f1 bacteriophage origin of replication; arrow indicates direction of (+) strand synthesis
   2787..2891    +  promoter       AmpR promoter: bla
   2892..3101    +  CDS            AmpR (fragment): β-lactamase; bla; confers resistance to ampicillin, carbenicillin, and related antibiotics
   3380..4039    -  CDS            CmR: chloramphenicol acetyltransferase; cat; confers resistance to chloramphenicol
   4040..4142    -  promoter       cat promoter: promoter of the E. coli cat gene encoding chloramphenicol acetyltransferase
   4362..222     +  rep_origin     ori (across the origin): high-copy-number ColE1/pMB1/pBR322/pUC origin of replication
>Addgene plasmid #122709 | pSKAP_AG | addgene full sequence | sequence record 244097 | Addgene NGS Result
GAACTGAGATACCTACAGCGTGAGCTATGAGAAAGCGCCACGCTTCCCGAAGGGAGAAAGGCGGACAGGT
ATCCGGTAAGCGGCAGGGTCGGAACAGGAGAGCGCACGAGGGAGCTTCCAGGGGGAAACGCCTGGTATCT
TTATAGTCCTGTCGGGTTTCGCCACCTCTGACTTGAGCGTCGATTTTTGTGATGCTCGTCAGGGGGGCGG
AGCCTATGGAAAAACGCCAGCAACGCGGCCTTTTTACGGTTCCTGGCCTTTTGCTGGCCTTTTGCTCACA
TGTTCTTTCCTGCGTTATCCCCTGATTCTGTGGATAACCGTATTACCGCCTTTGAGTGAGCTGATACCGC
TCGCCGCAGCCGAACGACCGAGCGCAGCGAGTCAGTGAGCGAGGAAGCGGAAGAGCGCCCAATACGCAAA
CCGCCTCTCCCCGCGCGTTGGCCGATTCATTAATGCAGCTGGCACGACAGGTTTCCCGACTGGAAAGCGG
GCAGTGAGCGCAACGCAATTAATGTGAGTTAGCTCACTCATTAGGCACCCCAGGCTTTACACTTTATGCT
TCCGGCTCGTATGTTGTGTGGAATTGTGAGCGGATAACAATTTCACACAGGAAACAGCTATGACCATGAT
TACGCCAAGCGCGCAATTAACCCTCACTAAAGGGAACAAAAGCTGGAGCTCCACCGCGGTGGCGGCCGCT
CTAGCCCGGGCGGATCCGTCGACCTGCAGTTCGAAGTTCCTATTCTCTAGAAAGTATAGGAACTTCAGAG
CGCTTTTGAAGCTCACGCTGCCGCAAGCACTCAGGGCGCAAGGGCTGCTAAAGGAAGCGGAACACGTAGA
AAGCCAGTCCGCAGAAACGGTGCTGACCCCGGATGAATGTCAGCTACTGGGCTATCTGGACAAGGGAAAA
CGCAAGCGCAAAGAGAAAGCAGGTAGCTTGCAGTGGGCTTACATGGCGATAGCTAGACTGGGCGGTTTTA
TGGACAGCAAGCGAACCGGAATTGCCAGCTGGGGCGCCCTCTGGTAAGGTTGGGAAGCCCTGCAAAGTAA
ACTGGATGGCTTTCTTGCCGCCAAGGATCTGATGGCGCAGGGGATCAAGATCTGATCAAGAGACAGGATG
AGGATCGTTTCGCATGATTGAACAAGATGGATTGCACGCAGGTTCTCCGGCCGCTTGGGTGGAGAGGCTA
TTCGGCTATGACTGGGCACAACAGACAATCGGCTGCTCTGATGCCGCCGTGTTCCGGCTGTCAGCGCAGG
GGCGCCCGGTTCTTTTTGTCAAGACCGACCTGTCCGGTGCCCTGAATGAACTGCAGGACGAGGCAGCGCG
GCTATCGTGGCTGGCCACGACGGGCGTTCCTTGCGCAGCTGTGCTCGACGTTGTCACTGAAGCGGGAAGG
GACTGGCTGCTATTGGGCGAAGTGCCGGGGCAGGATCTCCTGTCATCTCACCTTGCTCCTGCCGAGAAAG
TATCCATCATGGCTGATGCAATGCGGCGGCTGCATACGCTTGATCCGGCTACCTGCCCATTCGACCACCA
AGCGAAACATCGCATCGAGCGAGCACGTACTCGGATGGAAGCCGGTCTTGTCGATCAGGATGATCTGGAC
GAAGAGCATCAGGGGCTCGCGCCAGCCGAACTGTTCGCCAGGCTCAAGGCGCGCATGCCCGACGGCGAGG
ATCTCGTCGTGACCCATGGCGATGCCTGCTTGCCGAATATCATGGTGGAAAATGGCCGCTTTTCTGGATT
CATCGACTGTGGCCGGCTGGGTGTGGCGGACCGCTATCAGGACATAGCGTTGGCTACCCGTGATATTGCT
GAAGAGCTTGGCGGCGAATGGGCTGACCGCTTCCTCGTGCTTTACGGTATCGCCGCTCCCGATTCGCAGC
GCATCGCCTTCTATCGCCTTCTTGACGAGTTCTTCTAATAAGGGGATCTTGAAGTTCCTATTCCGAAGTT
CCTATTCTCTAGAAAGTATAGGAACTTCGAAGCAGCTCCAGCCTACACAATCGTCACATGCTCCTCCAGG
ACACTACTCTCAAGACGTGTAATGCTGCAATCTGCATGCAAGCTTATCGATACCGTCGACCTCGAGGGGG
GGCCCGGTACCCAATTCGCCCTATAGTGAGTCGTATTACGCGCGCTCACTGGCCGTCGTTTTACAACGTC
GTGACTGGGAAAACCCTGGCGTTACCCAACTTAATCGCCTTGCAGCACATCCCCCTTTCGCCAGCTGGCG
TAATAGCGAAGAGGCCCGCACCGATCGCCCTTCCCAACAGTTGCGCAGCCTGAATGGCGAATGGG
[124 nt withheld, positions 2306-2429]
C
[91 nt withheld, positions 2431-2521]
A
[49 nt withheld, positions 2523-2571]
CCTTTGACGTTGGAGTCCACGTTCTTT
[37 nt withheld, positions 2599-2635]
ACCCTATCTCGGTCTATTCTTTTGATTTATAAGGGATTTTGCCGATTTCGGCCTATTGGTTAAAAAATGA
GCTGATTTAACAAAAATTTAACGCGAATTTTAACAAAATATTAACGCTTACAATTTAGGTGGCACTTTTC
GGGGAAATGTGCGCGGAACCCCTATTTGTTTATTTTTCTAAATACATTCAAATATGTATCCGCTCATGAG
ACAATAACCCTGATAAATGCTTCAATAATATTGAAAAAGGAAGAGTATGAGTATTCAACATTTCCGTGTC
GCCCTTATTCCCTTTTTTGCGGCATTTTGCCTTCCTGTTTTTGCTCACCCAGAAACGCTGGTGAAAGTAA
AAGATGCTGAAGATCAGTTGGGTGCACGAGTGGGTTACATCGAACTGGATCTCAACAGCGGTAAGATCCT
TGAGAGTTTTCGCCCCGAAGAACGTTTTCCAATGATGAGCACTTTTTGATCAGAAAAAAAGGATCATATC
GTCAATTATTACCTCCACGGGGAGAGCCTGAGCAAACTGGCCTCAGGCATTTGAGAAGCACACGGTCACA
CTGCTTCCGGTAGTCAATAAACCGGTAAACCAGCAATAGACATAAGCGGCTATTTAACGACCCTGCCCTG
AACCGACGACCGGGTCGAATTTGCTTTCGAATTTCTGCCATTCATCCGCTTATTATCACTTATTCAGGCG
TAGCAACCAGGCGTTTAAGGGCACCAATAACTGCCTTAAAAAAATTACGCCCCGCCCTGCCACTCATCGC
AGTACTGTTGTAATTCATTAAGCATTCTGCCGACATGGAAGCCATCACAAACGGCATGATGAACCTGAAT
CGCCAGCGGCATCAGCACCTTGTCGCCTTGCGTATAATATTTGCCCATGGTGAAAACGGGGGCGAAGAAG
TTGTCCATATTGGCCACGTTTAAATCAAAACTGGTGAAACTCACCCAGGGATTGGCTGAGACGAAAAACA
TATTCTCAATAAACCCTTTAGGGAAATAGGCCAGGTTTTCACCGTAACACGCCACATCTTGCGAATATAT
GTGTAGAAACTGCCGGAAATCGTCGTGGTATTCACTCCAGAGCGATGAAAACGTTTCAGTTTGCTCATGG
AAAACGGTGTAACAAGGGTGAACACTATCCCATATCACCAGCTCACCGTCTTTCATTGCCATACGTAATT
CCGGATGAGCATTCATCAGGCGGGCAAGAATGTGAATAAAGGCCGGATAAAACTTGTGCTTATTTTTCTT
TACGGTCTTTAAAAAGGCCGTAATATCCAGCTGAACGGTCTGGTTATAGGTACATTGAGCAACTGACTGA
AATGCCTCAAAATGTTCTTTACGATGCCATTGGGATATATCAACGGTGGTATATCCAGTGATTTTTTTCT
CCATTTTAGCTTCCTTAGCTCCTGAAAATCTCGACAACTCAAAAAATACGCCCGGTAGTGATCTTATTTC
ATTATGGTGAAAGTTGGAACCTCTTACGTGCCGATCAACGTCTCATTTTCGCCAAAAGTTGGCCCAGGGC
TTCCCGGTATCAACAGGGACACCAGGATTTATTTATTCTGCGAAGTGATCTTCCGTCACAGGTATTTATT
CGGTCGAAAAGGATCTAGGTGAAGATCCTTTTTGATAATCTCATGACCAAAATCCCTTAACGTGAGTTTT
CGTTCCACTGAGCGTCAGACCCCGTAGAAAAGATCAAAGGATCTTCTTGAGATCCTTTTTTTCTGCGCGT
AATCTGCTGCTTGCAAACAAAAAAACCACCGCTACCAGCGGTGGTTTGTTTGCCGGATCAAGAGCTACCA
ACTCTTTTTCCGAAGGTAACTGGCTTCAGCAGAGCGCAGATACCAAATACTGTTCTTCTAGTGTAGCCGT
AGTTAGGCCACCACTTCAAGAACTCTGTAGCACCGCCTACATACCTCGCTCTGCTAATCCTGTTACCAGT
GGCTGCTGCCAGTGGCGATAAGTCGTGTCTTACCGGGTTGGACTCAAGACGATAGTTACCGGATAAGGCG
CAGCGGTCGGGCTGAACGGGGGGTTCGTGCACACAGCCCAGCTTGGAGCGAACGACCTACACC
