>Addgene plasmid #122709 | pSKAP_AG | depositor partial sequence | sequence record 239224 | M13F primer to sanger sequence the region containing the 25-bp DNA barcode
GMYTTMATWAWAGGGCGATTGGGTACGGGCCCCCCTCGAGGTCGACGGTATCGATAAGCTTGCATGCAGA
TTGCAGCATTACACGTCTTGAGAGTAGTGTCCTGGAGGAGCATGTGACGATTGTGTAGGCTGGAGCTGCT
TCGAAGTTCCTATACTTTCTAGAGAATAGGAACTTCGGAATAGGAACTTCAAGATCCCCTTATTAGAAGA
ACTCGTCAAGAAGGCGATAGAAGGCGATGCGCTGCGAATCGGGAGCGGCGATACCGTAAAGCACGAGGAA
GCGGTCAGCCCATTCGCCGCCAAGCTCTTCAGCAATATCACGGGTAGCCAACGCTATGTCCTGATAGCGG
TCCGCCACACCCAGCCGGCCACAGTCGATGAATCCAGAAAAGCGGCCATTTTCCACCATGATATTCGGCA
AGCAGGCATCGCCATGGGTCACGACGAGATCCTCGCCGTCGGGCATGCGCGCCTTGAGCCTGGCGAACAG
TTCGGCTGGCGCGAGCCCCTGATGCTCTTCGTCCAGATCATCCTGATCGACAAGACCGGCTTCCATCCGA
GTACGTGCTCGCTCGATGCGATGTTTCGCTTGGTGGTCGAATGGGCAGGTAGCCGGATCAAGCGTATGCA
GCCGCCGCATTGCATCAGCCATGATGGATACTTTCTCGGCAGGAGCAAGGTGAGATGACAGGAGATCCTG
CCCCGGCACTTCGCCCAATAGCAGCCAGTCCCTTCCCGCTTCAGTGACAACGTCGAGCACAGCTGCGCAA
GGAACGCCCGTCGTGGCCAGCCACGATAGCCGCGCTGCCTCGTCCTGCAGTTCATTCAGGGCACCGGACA
GGTCGGTCTTGACAAAAAGAACCGGGCGCCCCCTGCGCT
